Addgene plasmid #115059: AT1G53440 X069_pECIA2
Purpose: Bait vector AT1G53440 X069_pECIA2 should be used with prey vector AT1G53440 X069_pECIA14.
Depositing lab: Youssef Belkhadir. Depositing organization: Gregor Mendel Institute of Molecular Plant Biology. Publication: An extracellular network of Arabidopsis leucine-rich repeat receptor kinases. Smakowska-Luzan E, Mott GA, Parys K, Stegmann M, Howton TC, Layeghifard M, Neuhold J, Lehner A, Kong J, Grunwald K, Weinberger N, Satbhai SB, Mayer D, Busch W, Madalinski M, Stolt-Bergner P, Provart NJ, Mukhtar MS, Zipfel C, Desveaux D, Guttman DS, Belkhadir Y. Nature. 2018 Jan 18;553(7688):342-346. doi: 10.1038/nature25184. Epub 2018 Jan 10. PubMed 29320478.
Backbone
  Vector backbone: pECIA2
  Backbone manufacturer: Chris Garcia (Addgene plasmid # 47032)
  Vector type: Insect Expression
Growth in bacteria
  Bacterial resistance: Ampicillin, 100 μg/mL
  Growth temperature: 37°C
  Growth strain: DH5alpha
  Copy number: High Copy
Gene/Insert
  Gene/Insert name: AT1G53440
  Species: A. thaliana (mustard weed)
  Entrez Gene: AT1G53440 (a.k.a. AT1G53440, T3F20.24, T3F20_24)
  Promoter: Metallothionein (Copper-Inducible)
  Tag / fusion protein: Fc, V5 and hexahistidine tags (C terminal on backbone)
  Cloning method: Ligation Independent Cloning
Terms and licenses: Academic/Nonprofit Terms; Industry Terms: Not Available to Industry
Depositor comments: Plasmid for secreted expression in Drosophila cell culture by induction via CuSO4. Insert is an extracellular domain of indicated LRR-RK, C-terminally tagged with Fc, V5 and hexahistidine tags. Insert Protein Sequence: QLLPEDEVQTLRTIFRKLQNQTVNIERTSCLDRKWNFVAESTSKLPTSNITCDCTFNASSVCRVTNIQLRGFNLRGIIPPEFGNLTRLTEIDLVLNFLSGTIPTTLSQIPLEILAVTGNRLSGPFPPQLGQITTLTDVIMESNLFTGQLPPNLGNLRSLKRLLISSNNITGRIPESLSNLKNLTNFRIDGNSLSGKIPDFIGNWTRLVRLDLQGTSMEGPIPASISNLKNLTELRITDLRGPTSPFPDLQNMTNMERLVLRNCLIREPIPEYIGTSMTMLKLLDLSSNMLNGTIPDTFRSLNAFNFMYLNNNSLTGPVPQFILDSKQNIDLSYNNFTQPPTLSCNQLDVNLISSYPSVTNNSVQWCLRKDLPCPGDAHHSSLFINCGGNRLKVDKDEYADDLNKRGASTFSSVSERWGYSSSGAWLGNDGATYLATDTFNLINESTPEYYKTARLASQSLKYYGLCMRRGSYKVQLYFAEIMFSNDQTYSSLGRRLFDIYVQGILLERDFNIAQRAGGVGKPFLRQVDEVQVNGSTLEIHLKWTGKGTNVIPTRGVYGPLISAITVTPNFKVDTGKPLS
How to cite: AT1G53440 X069_pECIA2 was a gift from Youssef Belkhadir (Addgene plasmid # 115059 ; http://n2t.net/addgene:115059 ; RRID:Addgene_115059)
