[The description below was written by a language model from this plasmid's Addgene catalogue record and pLannotate feature annotations shown in this document.]
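Description:
AT1G53440 X069_pECIA2 is an insect-cell expression plasmid built on the pECIA2 backbone and designed for secreted production of a plant receptor ectodomain in Drosophila cell culture. It is maintained in E. coli as a high-copy plasmid through a ColE1/pUC-type origin and selected with ampicillin via the β-lactamase gene. The remaining bacterial elements in the feature table (lac promoter/operator, fragments of lacZα, lacI, rop and bom) are cloning-vector remnants with no evident role in the payload's function.

The expression cassette is driven by the Drosophila metallothionein promoter, which is induced by adding copper sulfate. Downstream, a Drosophila BiP signal sequence directs the protein into the secretory pathway. It is followed by the extracellular domain of the Arabidopsis thaliana leucine-rich repeat receptor kinase encoded by AT1G53440, which was inserted by ligation-independent cloning. The ectodomain is fused at its C terminus to a human immunoglobulin Fc region (annotated as an IGHG2-like heavy-chain constant fragment), a V5 epitope and a hexahistidine tag. The His tag is stated in the catalogue entry but not separately annotated. An SV40 polyadenylation signal lies downstream of the coding region, although the feature table lists it on the reverse strand.

The record designates this plasmid as the "bait" vector, to be used with the matching prey construct in pECIA14. The pair comes from a study that mapped an extracellular interaction network among Arabidopsis LRR receptor kinases. The Fc, V5 and His tags are the sort typically used to capture, detect and purify a secreted protein, though the record does not describe the assay format itself.
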