Features (pLannotate 1.2.2; 18 found; start..end, strand, type, name):
     23..449     +  promoter       MT promoter: Drosophila metallothionein promoter
    467..520     +  sig_peptide    BiP signal sequence: Drosophila BiP signal sequence
    479..2257    +  CDS            Y5343_ARATH (fragment): Experimental evidence at protein level: Swiss-Prot protein existence level 1. From Arabidopsis thaliana (Mouse-ear cress).
   2168..2968    +  CDS            IGHG2 (fragment): IGHG2_HUMAN - Experimental evidence at protein level: Swiss-Prot protein existence level 1. Constant region of immunoglobulin heavy chains. Immunoglobulins, also known as antibodies, are membrane-bound or secreted glycoproteins produced by B lymphocytes. In the recognition phase of humoral immunity, the membrane-bound immunoglobulins serve as receptors which, upon binding of a specific antigen, trigger the clonal expansion and differentiation of B lymphocytes into immunoglobulins- secreting plasma cells. Secreted immunoglobulins mediate the effector phase of humoral immunity, which results in
   2987..3028    +  CDS            V5 tag: epitope tag from simian virus 5
   3128..3262    -  polyA_signal   SV40 poly(A) signal: SV40 polyadenylation signal
   3285..3369    -  CDS            large T antigen (fragment): large T antigen from SV40 (simian virus 40)
   3369..3393    +  misc_feature   MCS (fragment): pUC18/19 multiple cloning site
   3430..3446    -  protein_bind   lac operator: The lac repressor binds to the lac operator to inhibit transcription in E. coli. This inhibition can be relieved by adding lactose or isopropyl-β-D-thiogalactopyranoside (IPTG). lac repressor encoded by lacI
   3454..3484    -  promoter       lac promoter: promoter for the E. coli lac operon
   3499..3520    -  protein_bind   CAP binding site: CAP binding activates transcription in the presence of cAMP. E. coli catabolite activator protein
   3533..3625    -  CDS            lacI (fragment): lac repressor; lacI; The lac repressor binds to the lac operator to inhibit transcription in E. coli. This inhibition can be relieved by adding lactose or isopropyl-β-D-thiogalactopyranoside (IPTG).
   3808..4396    -  rep_origin     ori: high-copy-number ColE1/pMB1/pBR322/pUC origin of replication
   4567..5427    -  CDS            AmpR: β-lactamase; bla; confers resistance to ampicillin, carbenicillin, and related antibiotics
   5428..5532    -  promoter       AmpR promoter: bla
   5627..5662    +  CDS            rop (fragment): Rop protein, which maintains plasmids at low copy number; rop
   5764..5863    +  misc_feature   bom (fragment): basis of mobility region from pBR322
   5869..21      -  CDS            lacZα (fragment) (across the origin): LacZα fragment of β-galactosidase; lacZ fragment
>Addgene plasmid #115059 | AT1G53440 X069_pECIA2 | addgene full sequence | sequence record 297038 | Addgene NGS Result
GTAAAACGACGGCCAGTGAATTAATTCGTTGCAGGACAGGATGTGGTGCCCGATGTGACTAGCTCTTTGC
TGCAGGCCGTCCTATCCTCTGGTTCCGATAAGAGACCCAGAACTCCGGCCCCCCACCGCCCACCGCCACC
CCCATACATATGTGGTACGCAAGTAAGAGTGCCTGCGCATGCCCCATGTGCCCCACCAAGAGCTTTGCAT
CCCATACAAGTCCCCAAAGTGGAGAACCGAACCAATTCTTCGCGGGCAGAACAAAAGCTTCTGCACACGT
CTCCACTCGAATTTGGAGCCGGCCGGCGTGTGCAAAAGAGGTGAATCGAACGAAAGACCCGTGTGTAAAG
CCGCGTTTCCAAAATGTATAAAACCGAGAGCATCTGGCCAATGTGCATCAGTTGTGGTCAGCAGCAAAAT
CAAGTGAATCATCTCAGTGCAACTAAAGGGGGGATCCGATCTCAATATGAAGTTATGCATATTACTGGCC
GTCGTGGCCTTTGTTGGCCTCTCGCTCGGGCAACTTTTGCCAGAAGATGAAGTTCAAACATTGCGAACGA
TCTTTAGAAAGCTTCAAAACCAAACAGTGAACATCGAAAGAACTTCTTGTTTGGACAGAAAATGGAACTT
TGTTGCCGAGTCAACCTCCAAGCTACCAACCAGTAACATTACCTGCGACTGTACTTTCAACGCCAGCTCA
GTCTGTCGTGTCACAAACATACAGCTTAGAGGTTTCAATTTGCGAGGAATTATACCGCCTGAATTCGGGA
ACCTCACACGTCTTACAGAGATAGATCTTGTGCTGAACTTTCTCAGTGGAACAATACCTACAACATTGTC
TCAAATTCCGCTTGAAATCTTGGCTGTAACCGGAAACCGACTCTCTGGACCATTTCCTCCTCAGCTCGGA
CAGATTACTACACTTACTGATGTGATTATGGAAAGTAATTTATTCACAGGACAACTTCCTCCAAACCTAG
GGAACTTAAGAAGCTTGAAAAGATTGCTAATCTCTTCAAATAACATCACGGGTCGGATCCCTGAGTCCTT
GAGCAATCTCAAGAATTTGACTAATTTTCGGATTGATGGAAACTCTCTATCTGGGAAGATACCTGATTTT
ATTGGAAACTGGACTCGGCTCGTTAGGCTAGACCTCCAAGGCACATCAATGGAAGGTCCTATTCCAGCTT
CGATTTCAAACTTGAAAAACCTGACTGAATTGAGGATAACAGATTTGCGTGGACCAACTTCTCCTTTTCC
AGACCTTCAAAATATGACGAATATGGAAAGATTGGTACTAAGAAACTGTTTGATAAGGGAACCTATACCG
GAGTACATCGGTACTTCCATGACTATGTTGAAGTTACTAGATTTAAGCTCAAACATGTTAAATGGTACAA
TTCCAGACACATTTCGGAGTCTGAACGCATTCAACTTTATGTATCTGAATAATAACTCATTGACTGGTCC
AGTTCCTCAGTTCATTCTTGATAGTAAACAAAACATAGATTTATCTTACAACAATTTCACTCAGCCACCT
ACTTTAAGCTGTAATCAGCTTGATGTTAACTTGATCTCCAGCTACCCCTCAGTAACCAATAACTCTGTCC
AATGGTGCTTAAGAAAGGATCTTCCGTGTCCTGGAGACGCACACCATTCTTCCTTGTTCATTAACTGTGG
AGGAAACCGACTCAAGGTTGATAAAGACGAGTATGCGGATGACTTAAACAAAAGAGGAGCATCAACATTC
TCTTCTGTCTCTGAAAGATGGGGATACAGTAGTTCTGGAGCTTGGTTAGGCAATGACGGTGCCACTTACT
TAGCAACAGATACGTTTAACTTGATCAATGAATCAACTCCAGAGTATTACAAAACAGCCCGTCTCGCTTC
ACAATCACTCAAGTACTATGGACTATGCATGAGAAGAGGAAGTTACAAAGTTCAGCTCTATTTTGCAGAG
ATAATGTTCTCAAATGATCAGACTTATAGTAGCTTAGGGCGGCGACTATTCGACATTTATGTTCAAGGGA
TTTTGTTGGAGAGGGACTTTAACATAGCACAGAGAGCAGGTGGAGTTGGTAAACCGTTCCTAAGGCAAGT
TGATGAAGTTCAAGTGAATGGAAGTACGTTGGAGATTCATTTGAAGTGGACAGGAAAAGGCACAAACGTA
ATACCAACAAGAGGTGTTTACGGGCCTCTCATATCCGCTATAACCGTCACACCGAATTTCAAGGTTGATA
CCGGAAAACCATTGTCCCTGGAGGTGCTGTTCCAGGGACCAGGGAGCGACAAAACTCACACATGCCCACC
GTGCCCAGCACCTGAACTCCTGGGGGGACCGTCAGTCTTCCTCTTCCCCCCAAAACCCAAGGACACCCTC
ATGATCTCCCGGACCCCTGAGGTCACATGCGTGGTGGTGGACGTGAGCCACGAAGACCCTGAGGTCAAGT
TCAACTGGTACGTGGACGGCGTGGAGGTGCATAATGCCAAGACAAAGCCGCGGGAGGAGCAGTACAACAG
CACGTACCGTGTGGTCAGCGTCCTCACCGTCCTGCACCAGGACTGGCTGAATGGCAAGGAGTACAAGTGC
AAGGTCTCCAACAAAGCCCTCCCAGCCCCCATCGAGAAAACCATCTCCAAAGCCAAAGGGCAGCCCCGAG
AACCACAGGTGTACACCCTGCCCCCATCCCGGGAGGAGATGACCAAGAACCAGGTCAGCCTGACCTGCCT
GGTCAAAGGCTTCTATCCCAGCGACATCGCCGTGGAGTGGGAGAGCAATGGGCAGCCGGAGAACAACTAC
AAGACCACGCCTCCCGTGCTGGACTCCGACGGCTCCTTCTTCCTCTACAGCAAGCTCACCGTGGACAAGA
GCAGGTGGCAGCAGGGGAACGTCTTCTCATGCTCCGTGATGCATGAGGGTCTGCACAACCACTACACGCA
GAAGAGCCTCTCCCTGTCTCCGGGTAAATCTAGAGGGCCCTTCGAAGGTAAGCCTATCCCTAACCCTCTC
CTCGGTCTCGATTCTACGCGTACCGGTCATCATCACCATCACCATTGAGTTTAAACCCGCTGATCAGCCT
CGACTGTGCCTTCTAAGGCCTGAGCTCGCTGATCAGCCTCGATCGAGGATCCAGACATGATAAGATACAT
TGATGAGTTTGGACAAACCACAACTAGAATGCAGTGAAAAAAATGCTTTATTTGTGAAATTTGTGATGCT
ATTGCTTTATTTGTAACCATTATAAGCTGCAATAAACAAGTTAACAACAACAATTGCATTCATTTTATGT
TTCAGGTTCAGGGGGAGGTGTGGGAGGTTTTTTAAAGCAAGTAAAACCTCTACAAATGTGGTATGGCTGA
TTATGATCAGTCGACCTGCAGGCATGCAAGCTTGGCGTAATCATGGTCATAGCTGTTTCCTGTGTGAAAT
TGTTATCCGCTCACAATTCCACACAACATACGAGCCGGAAGCATAAAGTGTAAAGCCTGGGGTGCCTAAT
GAGTGAGCTAACTCACATTAATTGCGTTGCGCTCACTGCCCGCTTTCCAGTCGGGAAACCTGTCGTGCCA
GCTGCATTAATGAATCGGCCAACGCGCGGGGAGAGGCGGTTTGCGTATTGGGCGCTCTTCCGCTTCCTCG
CTCACTGACTCGCTGCGCTCGGTCGTTCGGCTGCGGCGAGCGGTATCAGCTCACTCAAAGGCGGTAATAC
GGTTATCCACAGAATCAGGGGATAACGCAGGAAAGAACATGTGAGCAAAAGGCCAGCAAAAGGCCAGGAA
CCGTAAAAAGGCCGCGTTGCTGGCGTTTTTCCATAGGCTCCGCCCCCCTGACGAGCATCACAAAAATCGA
CGCTCAAGTCAGAGGTGGCGAAACCCGACAGGACTATAAAGATACCAGGCGTTTCCCCCTGGAAGCTCCC
TCGTGCGCTCTCCTGTTCCGACCCTGCCGCTTACCGGATACCTGTCCGCCTTTCTCCCTTCGGGAAGCGT
GGCGCTTTCTCATAGCTCACGCTGTAGGTATCTCAGTTCGGTGTAGGTCGTTCGCTCCAAGCTGGGCTGT
GTGCACGAACCCCCCGTTCAGCCCGACCGCTGCGCCTTATCCGGTAACTATCGTCTTGAGTCCAACCCGG
TAAGACACGACTTATCGCCACTGGCAGCAGCCACTGGTAACAGGATTAGCAGAGCGAGGTATGTAGGCGG
TGCTACAGAGTTCTTGAAGTGGTGGCCTAACTACGGCTACACTAGAAGAACAGTATTTGGTATCTGCGCT
CTGCTGAAGCCAGTTACCTTCGGAAAAAGAGTTGGTAGCTCTTGATCCGGCAAACAAACCACCGCTGGTA
GCGGTGGTTTTTTTGTTTGCAAGCAGCAGATTACGCGCAGAAAAAAAGGATCTCAAGAAGATCCTTTGAT
CTTTTCTACGGGGTCTGACGCTCAGTGGAACGAAAACTCACGTTAAGGGATTTTGGTCATGAGATTATCA
AAAAGGATCTTCACCTAGATCCTTTTAAATTAAAAATGAAGTTTTAAATCAATCTAAAGTATATATGAGT
AAACTTGGTCTGACAGTTACCAATGCTTAATCAGTGAGGCACCTATCTCAGCGATCTGTCTATTTCGTTC
ATCCATAGTTGCCTGACTCCCCGTCGTGTAGATAACTACGATACGGGAGGGCTTACCATCTGGCCCCAGT
GCTGCAATGATACCGCGAGACCCACGCTCACCGGCTCCAGATTTATCAGCAATAAACCAGCCAGCCGGAA
GGGCCGAGCGCAGAAGTGGTCCTGCAACTTTATCCGCCTCCATCCAGTCTATTAATTGTTGCCGGGAAGC
TAGAGTAAGTAGTTCGCCAGTTAATAGTTTGCGCAACGTTGTTGCCATTGCTACAGGCATCGTGGTGTCA
CGCTCGTCGTTTGGTATGGCTTCATTCAGCTCCGGTTCCCAACGATCAAGGCGAGTTACATGATCCCCCA
TGTTGTGCAAAAAAGCGGTTAGCTCCTTCGGTCCTCCGATCGTTGTCAGAAGTAAGTTGGCCGCAGTGTT
ATCACTCATGGTTATGGCAGCACTGCATAATTCTCTTACTGTCATGCCATCCGTAAGATGCTTTTCTGTG
ACTGGTGAGTACTCAACCAAGTCATTCTGAGAATAGTGTATGCGGCGACCGAGTTGCTCTTGCCCGGCGT
CAATACGGGATAATACCGCGCCACATAGCAGAACTTTAAAAGTGCTCATCATTGGAAAACGTTCTTCGGG
GCGAAAACTCTCAAGGATCTTACCGCTGTTGAGATCCAGTTCGATGTAACCCACTCGTGCACCCAACTGA
TCTTCAGCATCTTTTACTTTCACCAGCGTTTCTGGGTGAGCAAAAACAGGAAGGCAAAATGCCGCAAAAA
AGGGAATAAGGGCGACACGGAAATGTTGAATACTCATACTCTTCCTTTTTCAATATTATTGAAGCATTTA
TCAGGGTTATTGTCTCATGAGCGGATACATATTTGAATGTATTTAGAAAAATAAACAAATAGGGGTTCCG
CGCACATTTCCCCGAAAAGTGCCACCTGACGTCTAAGAAACCATTATTATCATGACATTAACCTATAAAA
ATAGGCGTATCACGAGGCCCTTTCGTCTCGCGCGTTTCGGTGATGACGGTGAAAACCTCTGACACATGCA
GCTCCCGGAGACGGTCACAGCTTGTCTGTAAGCGGATGCCGGGAGCAGACAAGCCCGTCAGGGCGCGTCA
GCGGGTGTTGGCGGGTGTCGGGGCTGGCTTAACTATGCGGCATCAGAGCAGATTGTACTGAGAGTGCACC
ATATGCGGTGTGAAATACCGCACAGATGCGTAAGGAGAAAATACCGCATCAGGCGCCATTCGCCATTCAG
GCTGCGCAACTGTTGGGAAGGGCGATCGGTGCGGGCCTCTTCGCTATTACGCCAGCTGGCGAAAGGGGGA
TGTGCTGCAAGGCGATTAAGTTGGGTAACGCCAGGGTTTTCCCAGTCACGACGTT
